>Addgene plasmid #66072 | DVK | depositor full sequence | sequence record 116594 | DVK sequence 2203 bps
ACTAGTAGCGGCCGCTGCAGTCCGGCAAAAAAGGGCAAGGTGTCACCACCCTGCCCTTTTTCTTTAAAAC
CGAAAAGATTACTTCGCGTTATGCAGGCTTCCTCGCTCACTGACTCGCTGCGCTCGGTCGTTCGGCTGCG
GCGAGCGGTATCAGCTCACTCAAAGGCGGTAATACGGTTATCCACAGAATCAGGGGATAACGCAGGAAAG
AACATGTGAGCAAAAGGCCAGCAAAAGGCCAGGAACCGTAAAAAGGCCGCGTTGCTGGCGTTTTTCCACA
GGCTCCGCCCCCCTGACGAGCATCACAAAAATCGACGCTCAAGTCAGAGGTGGCGAAACCCGACAGGACT
ATAAAGATACCAGGCGTTTCCCCCTGGAAGCTCCCTCGTGCGCTCTCCTGTTCCGACCCTGCCGCTTACC
GGATACCTGTCCGCCTTTCTCCCTTCGGGAAGCGTGGCGCTTTCTCATAGCTCACGCTGTAGGTATCTCA
GTTCGGTGTAGGTCGTTCGCTCCAAGCTGGGCTGTGTGCACGAACCCCCCGTTCAGCCCGACCGCTGCGC
CTTATCCGGTAACTATCGTCTTGAGTCCAACCCGGTAAGACACGACTTATCGCCACTGGCAGCAGCCACT
GGTAACAGGATTAGCAGAGCGAGGTATGTAGGCGGTGCTACAGAGTTCTTGAAGTGGTGGCCTAACTACG
GCTACACTAGAAGAACAGTATTTGGTATCTGCGCTCTGCTGAAGCCAGTTACCTTCGGAAAAAGAGTTGG
TAGCTCTTGATCCGGCAAACAAACCACCGCTGGTAGCGGTGGTTTTTTTGTTTGCAAGCAGCAGATTACG
CGCAGAAAAAAAGGATCTCAAGAAGATCCTTTGATCTTTTCTACGGGGTCTGACGCTCAGTGGAACGAAA
ACTCACGTTAAGGGATTTTGGTCATGAGATTATCAAAAAGGATCTTCACCTAGATCCTTTTAAATTAAAA
ATGAAGTTTTAAATCAATCTAAAGTATATATGAGTAAACTTGGTCTGACAGCTCGAGTCCCGTCAAGTCA
GCGTAATGCTCTGCCAGTGTTACAACCAATTAACCAATTCTGATTAGAAAAACTCATCGAGCATCAAATG
AAACTGCAATTTATTCATATCAGGATTATCAATACCATATTTTTGAAAAAGCCGTTTCTGTAATGAAGGA
GAAAACTCACCGAGGCAGTTCCATAGGATGGCAAGATCCTGGTATCGGTCTGCGATTCCGACTCGTCCAA
CATCAATACAACCTATTAATTTCCCCTCGTCAAAAATAAGGTTATCAAGTGAGAAATCACCATGAGTGAC
GACTGAATCCGGTGAGAATGGCAAAAGCTTATGCATTTCTTTCCAGACTTGTTCAACAGGCCAGCCATTA
CGCTCGTCATCAAAATCACTCGCATCAACCAAACCGTTATTCATTCGTGATTGCGCCTGAGCGAGACGAA
ATACGCGATCGCTGTTAAAAGGACAATTACAAACAGGAATCGAATGCAACCGGCGCAGGAACACTGCCAG
CGCATCAACAATATTTTCACCTGAATCAGGATATTCTTCTAATACCTGGAATGCTGTTTTCCCGGGGATC
GCAGTGGTGAGTAACCATGCATCATCAGGAGTACGGATAAAATGCTTGATGGTCGGAAGAGGCATAAATT
CCGTCAGCCAGTTTAGTCTGACCATCTCATCTGTAACATCATTGGCAACGCTACCTTTGCCATGTTTCAG
AAACAACTCTGGCGCATCGGGCTTCCCATACAATCGATAGATTGTCGCACCTGATTGCCCGACATTATCG
CGAGCCCATTTATACCCATATAAATCAGCATCCATGTTGGAATTTAATCGCGGCCTGGAGCAAGACGTTT
CCCGTTGAATATGGCTCATAACACCCCTTGTATTACTGTTTATGTAAGCAGACAGTTTTATTGTTCATGA
TGATATATTTTTATCTTGTGCAATGTAACATCAGAGATTTTGAGACACAACGTGGCTTTGTTGAATAAAT
CGAACTTTTGCTGAGTTGAAGGATCAGCTCGAGTGCCACCTGACGTCTAAGAAACCATTATTATCATGAC
ATTAACCTATAAAAATAGGCGTATCACGAGGCAGAATTTCAGATAAAAAAAATCCTTAGCTTTCGCTAAG
GATGATTTCTGGAATTCGCGGCCGCTTCTAGAG
Features (pLannotate 1.2.2; 6 found; start..end, strand, type, name):
      1..20      +  misc_feature   BioBrick suffix: universal suffix for all parts
     21..78      +  terminator     his operon terminator: This putative transcriptin terminator from the E. coli his operon has a 2-bp deletion introduced during synthesis. Its efficiency has not been determined.
    273..861     -  rep_origin     ori: high-copy-number ColE1/pMB1/pBR322/pUC origin of replication
   1094..1909    -  CDS            KanR: aminoglycoside phosphotransferase; aph(3')-Ia; confers resistance to kanamycin in bacteria or G418 (Geneticin®) in eukaryotes
   2136..2179    -  terminator     bacterial terminator: putative bacterial transcription terminator
   2182..2203    +  misc_feature   BioBrick prefix: BioBrick prefix for parts that do not start with "ATG"
