[The description below was written by a language model from this plasmid's Addgene catalogue record and pLannotate feature annotations shown in this document.]
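Description:
DVK is an empty, kanamycin-selectable backbone from the CIDAR MoClo (Modular Cloning) system for E. coli synthetic biology. It serves as the starting material for building new MoClo destination vectors of the kanamycin-resistant "DVK" series. It is derived from the BioBrick plasmid pSB1K3 and is very compact at about 2.2 kb, carrying no insert. The catalogue lists copy number as unknown, but the annotated replication origin is a ColE1/pMB1/pUC-type ori, which is normally high copy. Selection relies on a KanR gene encoding the aminoglycoside phosphotransferase aph(3')-Ia. The plasmid is propagated in standard E. coli cloning strains such as DH5alpha.

The remaining annotated features reflect its BioBrick ancestry. A BioBrick prefix and a BioBrick suffix sit next to each other across the circular junction of the sequence, marking the now-empty cloning site. This site is flanked on one side by a his operon terminator and on the other by a putative bacterial terminator, which presumably insulate the cloning position from transcription reading in from or out to the backbone. No promoter, reporter or payload gene is annotated between them.

According to the record, the vector is linearised with SpeI and a PCR-amplified LacZα fragment is inserted to produce a functional destination vector. In MoClo-style systems, the amplified LacZα cassette typically brings the Type IIS restriction sites and user-chosen fusion overhangs, and allows blue/white screening when the cassette is replaced during assembly. However, the record does not specify these details for this empty backbone. DVK is therefore a tool for customising destination vectors with new overhang combinations rather than a ready-to-use assembly acceptor.
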