Addgene plasmid #66072: DVK
Purpose: (Empty Backbone) MoClo Destination Vector: Empty vector for creating new DVK. Cut with SpeI and insert amplified LacZa (based on pSB1K3)
Depositing lab: Douglas Densmore. Depositing organization: Boston University Main Campus. Publication: CIDAR MoClo: Improved MoClo Assembly Standard and New E. coli Part Library Enable Rapid Combinatorial Design for Synthetic and Traditional Biology. Iverson SV, Haddock TL, Beal J, Densmore DM. ACS Synth Biol. 2016 Jan 15;5(1):99-103. doi: 10.1021/acssynbio.5b00124. Epub 2015 Nov 4. PubMed 26479688.
Backbone
  Vector backbone: DVK
  Vector type: Synthetic Biology ; Destination Vector
Growth in bacteria
  Bacterial resistance: Kanamycin, 50 μg/mL
  Growth temperature: 37°C
  Growth strain: DH5alpha
  Copy number: Unknown
Gene/Insert
  Gene/Insert name: None
  Species: Synthetic
  Cloning method: Unknown
Terms and licenses: Academic/Nonprofit Terms; Industry Terms: Not Available to Industry
How to cite: DVK was a gift from Douglas Densmore (Addgene plasmid # 66072 ; http://n2t.net/addgene:66072 ; RRID:Addgene_66072)
