>Addgene plasmid #66072 | DVK | addgene partial sequence | sequence record 116593 | MoCloR 5'-gccacctgacgtctaagaaacc-3'
ATAGGCGTATCACGAGGCAGAATTTCAGATAAAAAAAATCCTTAGCTTTCGCTAAGGATGATTTCTGGAA
TTCGCGGCCGCTTCTAGAGACTAGTAGCGGCCGCTGCAGTCCGGCAAAAAAGGGCAAGGTGTCACCACCC
TGCCCTTTTTCTTTAAAACCGAAAAGATTACTTCGCGTTATGCAGGCTTCCTCGCTCACTGACTCGCTGC
GCTCGGTCGTTCGGCTGCGGCGAGCGGTATCAGCTCACTCAAAGGCGGTAATACGGTTATCCACAGAATC
AGGGGATAACGCAGGAAAGAACATGTGAGCAAAAGGCCAGCAAAAGGCCAGGAACCGTAAAAAGGCCGCG
TTGCTGGCGTTTTTCCACAGGCTCCGCCCCCCTGACGAGCATCACAAAAATCGACGCTCAAGTCAGAGGT
GGCGAAACCCGACAGGACTATAAAGATACCAGGCGTTTCCCCCTGGAAGCTCCCTCGTGCGCTCTCCTGT
TCCGACCCTGCCGCTTACCGGATACCTGTCCGCCTTTCTCCCTTCGGGAAGCGTGGCGCTTTCTCATAGC
TCACGCTGTAGGTATCTCAGTTCGGTGTAGGTCGTTCGCTCCAAGCTGGGCTGTGTGCACGAACCCCCCG
TTCAGCCCGACCGCTGCGCCTTATCCGGTAACTATCGTCTTGAGTCCAACCCGGTAAGACACGACTTATC
GCCACTGGCAGCAGCCACTGGTAACAGGATTAGCAGAGCGAGGTATGTAGGCGGTGCTACAGAGTTCTTG
AAGTGGTGGCCTAACTACGGCTACACTAGAAGAACAGTATTTGGTATCTGCGCTCTGCTGAAGCCAGTTA
CCTTCGGAA
